Addgene plasmid #111169: RT3GEPIR
Purpose: Tet-regulated miR-E (miR-30 variant)-based RNAi
Depositing lab: Johannes Zuber. Depositing organization: Research Institute of Molecular Pathology (IMP). Publication: An optimized microRNA backbone for effective single-copy RNAi. Fellmann C, Hoffmann T, Sridhar V, Hopfgartner B, Muhar M, Roth M, Lai DY, Barbosa IA, Kwon JS, Guan Y, Sinha N, Zuber J. Cell Rep. 2013 Dec 26;5(6):1704-13. doi: 10.1016/j.celrep.2013.11.020. Epub 2013 Dec 12. PubMed 24332856.
Backbone
  Vector backbone: pQCXIX
  Vector type: Retroviral
  Selectable markers: Puromycin
Growth in bacteria
  Bacterial resistance: Ampicillin, 100 μg/mL
  Growth temperature: 37°C
  Growth strain: NEB Stable
  Copy number: Low Copy
Gene/Insert
  Gene/Insert name: miR-E (miR-30 variant) (alt name: T3G-GFP-(miR-E)-PGK-Puro-IRES-rtTA3)
  gRNA/shRNA sequence: Ren.713
  Species: H. sapiens (human)
  Mutation: WT
  Promoter: T3G
  Cloning method: Restriction Enzyme; 5′ cloning site Unknown (unknown if destroyed); 3′ cloning site Unknown (unknown if destroyed)
  Sequencing primers: 5′ EGFP-C; 3′ MSCV-rev
Terms and licenses: Academic/Nonprofit Terms; Industry Terms: Not Available to Industry
How to cite: RT3GEPIR was a gift from Johannes Zuber (Addgene plasmid # 111169 ; http://n2t.net/addgene:111169 ; RRID:Addgene_111169)
