[The description below was written by a language model from this plasmid's Addgene catalogue record and pLannotate feature annotations shown in this document.]
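Description:
RT3GEPIR is a self-inactivating gammaretroviral vector built on the pQCXIX backbone that delivers an all-in-one, doxycycline-inducible RNAi system based on miR-E, an optimized variant of the human miR-30 microRNA scaffold. In bacteria it is maintained through a ColE1/pUC-type origin and selected with ampicillin (AmpR); the catalogue lists it as low copy and propagated in a recombination-reduced strain, as is usual for LTR-containing plasmids. For virus production, a hybrid CMV enhancer/promoter fused to a truncated 5' LTR drives the genomic RNA, which carries a Ψ packaging signal with a truncated gag segment. The 3' LTR has a U3 deletion, so LTR promoter activity is lost after integration and expression depends on the internal promoters.

The payload has two units. A Tet-responsive T3G (TRE3G) promoter drives EGFP, with the miR-E shRNA cassette embedded in the 3' untranslated region of the same transcript, so green fluorescence reports shRNA induction. The deposited version carries Ren.713, an shRNA whose name suggests it targets Renilla luciferase, which would make it a neutral control, though the record does not state this. Only the 3' miR-30a flank is annotated in the feature tables; the 5' flank and hairpin presumably lie in the unannotated gap after EGFP. Downstream, a constitutive mouse PGK promoter expresses puromycin N-acetyltransferase and, through an EMCV IRES, the reverse transactivator rtTA3. Transduced cells can thus be puromycin-selected and already carry the activator needed to switch on GFP and the shRNA when doxycycline is added. The two sequence records (about 9.06 kb) show the same feature set and differ only in their start point and by one nucleotide in length. The vector is used for reversible, single-copy gene knockdown in mammalian cells.
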