Features (pLannotate 1.2.2; 23 found; start..end, strand, type, name):
    310..513     +  promoter       CMV promoter: human cytomegalovirus (CMV) immediate early promoter
    514..689     +  LTR            5' LTR (truncated): truncated long terminal repeat from Moloney murine sarcoma virus
    811..1085    +  misc_feature   MESV Ψ (fragment): packaging signal of murine embryonic stem cell virus
   1152..1568    +  CDS            gag (truncated): truncated Moloney murine leukemia virus (MMLV) gag gene lacking the start codon
   1598..1976    +  promoter       TRE3G promoter: 3rd-generation Tet-responsive promoter that can be activated by binding of Tet-On® 3G
   2000..2719    +  CDS            EGFP: the original enhanced GFP (Yang et al., 1996) mammalian codon-optimized
   2955..3081    +  ncRNA          3' miR-30a: sequence downstream of the 71-nt precursor of the human miR-30a microRNA (Zeng et al., 2002) miRNA
   3106..3605    +  promoter       PGK promoter: mouse phosphoglycerate kinase 1 promoter
   3626..4225    +  CDS            PuroR: puromycin N-acetyltransferase; pac from Streptomyces alboniger; confers resistance to puromycin
   4391..4853    +  misc_feature   IRES: internal ribosome entry site (IRES) of the encephalomyocarditis virus (EMCV)
   4876..5564    +  CDS            rtTA3 (fragment): reverse tetracycline transactivator 3 activates expression from Tet-responsive promoters in the presence of doxycycline
   5494..5604    +  CDS            VP48: 3 tandem repeats of the minimal activation domain of herpes simplex virus VP16 (Cheng et al., 2013)
   5633..5653    +  misc_feature   MCS (fragment): pBluescript multiple cloning site
   5654..5726    +  CDS            env (fragment): murine leukemia virus gPr80 envelope polyprotein precursor; env; proteolytically cleaved into gp70SU and p15TM subunits
   5768..6193    +  LTR            3' LTR (ΔU3): self-inactivating 3' long terminal repeat (LTR) from Moloney murine leukemia virus
   6262..6302    +  CDS            rop (fragment): Rop protein, which maintains plasmids at low copy number; rop
   6404..6442    +  misc_feature   bom (fragment): basis of mobility region from pBR322
   6459..6788    +  promoter       SV40 promoter: SV40 enhancer and early promoter
   6794..6895    +  misc_feature   bom (fragment): basis of mobility region from pBR322
   7081..7669    -  rep_origin     ori: high-copy-number ColE1/pMB1/pBR322/pUC origin of replication
   7840..8700    -  CDS            AmpR: β-lactamase; bla; confers resistance to ampicillin, carbenicillin, and related antibiotics
   8701..8805    -  promoter       AmpR promoter: bla
   8991..309     +  enhancer       CMV enhancer (across the origin): human cytomegalovirus immediate early enhancer
>Addgene plasmid #111169 | RT3GEPIR | depositor full sequence | sequence record 209065 | RT3GEPIR sequence 9062 bps
TCCGCGTTACATAACTTACGGTAAATGGCCCGCCTGGCTGACCGCCCAACGACCCCCGCCCATTGACGTC
AATAATGACGTATGTTCCCATAGTAACGCCAATAGGGACTTTCCATTGACGTCAATGGGTGGAGTATTTA
CGGTAAACTGCCCACTTGGCAGTACATCAAGTGTATCATATGCCAAGTACGCCCCCTATTGACGTCAATG
ACGGTAAATGGCCCGCTCTGGCATTATGCCCAGTACATGACCTTATGGGACTTTCCTACTTGGCAGTACA
TCTACGTATTAGTCATCGCTATTACCATGGTGATGCGGTTTTGGCAGTACATCAATGGGCGTGGATAGCG
GTTTGACTCACGGGGATTTCCAAGTCTCCACCCCATTGACGTCAATGGGAGTTTGTTTTGGCACCAAAAT
CAACGGGACTTTCCAAAATGTCGTAACAACTCCGCCCCATTGACGCAAATGGGCGGTAGGCGTGTACGGT
GGGAGGTCTATATAAGCAGAGCTCAATAAAAGAGCCCACAACCCCTCACTCGGCGCGCCAGTCTTCCGAT
AGACTGCGTCGCCCGGGTACCCGTATTCCCAATAAAGCCTCTTGCTGTTTGCATCCGAATCGTGGTCTCG
CTGTTCCTTGGGAGGGTCTCCTCTGAGTGATTGACTACCCACGACGGGGGTCTTTCATTTGGGGGCTCGT
CCGGGATTTGGAGACCCCTGCCCAGGGACCACCGACCCACCACCGGGAGGTAAGCTGGCCAGCAACTTAT
CTGTGTCTGTCCGATTGTCTAGTGTCTATGTTTGATGTTATGCGCCTGCGTCTGTACTAGTTAGCTAACT
AGCTCTGTATCTGGCGGACCCGTGGTGGAACTGACGAGTTCTGAACACCCGGCCGCAACCCTGGGAGACG
TCCCAGGGACTTTGGGGGCCGTTTTTGTGGCCCGACCTGAGGAAGGGAGTCGATGTGGAATCCGACCCCG
TCAGGATATGTGGTTCTGGTAGGAGACGAGAACCTAAAACAGTTCCCGCCTCCGTCTGAATTTTTGCTTT
CGGTTTGGAACCGAAGCCGCGCGTCTTGTCTGCTGCAGCGCTGCAGCATCGTTCTGTGTTGTCTCTGTCT
GACTGTGTTTCTGTATTTGTCTGAAAATTAGGGCCAGACTGTTACCACTCCCTTAAGTTTGACCTTAGGT
CACTGGAAAGATGTCGAGCGGATCGCTCACAACCAGTCGGTAGATGTCAAGAAGAGACGTTGGGTTACCT
TCTGCTCTGCAGAATGGCCAACCTTTAACGTCGGATGGCCGCGAGACGGCACCTTTAACCGAGACCTCAT
CACCCAGGTTAAGATCAAGGTCTTTTCACCTGGCCCGCATGGACACCCAGACCAGGTCCCCTACATCGTG
ACCTGGGAAGCCTTGGCTTTTGACCCCCCTCCCTGGGTCAAGCCCTTTGTACACCCTAAGCCTCCGCCTC
CTCTTCCTCCATCCGCCCCGTCTCTCCCCCTTGAACCTCCTCGTTCGACCCCGCCTCGATCCTCCCTTTA
TCCAGCCCTCACTCCTTCTCTAGGCGCCGGAATTGAAGATCTATCGATTCTAGATTCGAGTTTACTCCCT
ATCAGTGATAGAGAACGTATGAAGAGTTTACTCCCTATCAGTGATAGAGAACGTATGCAGACTTTACTCC
CTATCAGTGATAGAGAACGTATAAGGAGTTTACTCCCTATCAGTGATAGAGAACGTATGACCAGTTTACT
CCCTATCAGTGATAGAGAACGTATCTACAGTTTACTCCCTATCAGTGATAGAGAACGTATATCCAGTTTA
CTCCCTATCAGTGATAGAGAACGTATAAGCTTTAGGCGTGTACGGTGGGCGCCTATAAAAGCAGAGCTCG
TTTAGTGAACCGTCAGATCGCCTGGAGCAATTCCACAACACTTTTGTCTTATACCAACTTTCCGTACCAC
TTCCTACCCTCGTAAAGTCGAGCTTGCGTTGGATCCACCATGGTGAGCAAGGGCGAGGAGCTGTTCACCG
GGGTGGTGCCCATCCTGGTCGAGCTGGACGGCGACGTAAACGGCCACAAGTTCAGCGTGTCTGGCGAGGG
CGAGGGCGATGCCACCTACGGCAAGCTGACCCTGAAGTTCATCTGCACCACCGGCAAGCTGCCCGTGCCC
TGGCCCACCCTCGTGACCACCCTGACCTACGGCGTGCAGTGCTTCAGCCGCTACCCCGACCACATGAAGC
AGCACGACTTCTTCAAGTCCGCCATGCCCGAAGGCTACGTCCAGGAGCGCACCATCTTCTTCAAGGACGA
CGGCAACTACAAGACCCGCGCCGAGGTGAAGTTCGAGGGCGACACCCTGGTGAACCGCATCGAGCTGAAG
GGCATCGACTTCAAGGAGGACGGCAACATCCTGGGGCACAAGCTGGAGTACAACTACAACAGCCACAACG
TCTATATCATGGCCGACAAGCAGAAGAACGGCATCAAGGCGAACTTCAAGATCCGCCACAACATCGAGGA
CGGCAGCGTGCAGCTCGCCGACCACTACCAGCAGAACACCCCCATCGGCGACGGCCCCGTGCTGCTGCCC
GACAACCACTACCTGAGCACCCAGTCCGCCCTGAGCAAAGACCCCAACGAGAAGCGCGATCACATGGTCC
TGCTGGAGTTCGTGACCGCCGCCGGGATCACTCTCGGCATGGACGAGCTGTACAAGTAATGACGTACGGC
GGCCGCCTCGACTAGGGATAACAGGGTAATTGTTTGAATGAGGCTTCAGTACTTTACAGAATCGTTGCCT
GCACATCTTGGAAACACTTGCTGGGATTACTTCGACTTCTTAACCCAACAGAAGGCTCGAGAAGGTATAT
TGCTGTTGACAGTGAGCGCAGGAATTATAATGCTTATCTATAGTGAAGCCACAGATGTATAGATAAGCAT
TATAATTCCTATGCCTACTGCCTCGGACTTCAAGGGGCTAGAATTCGAGCAATTATCTTGTTTACTAAAA
CTGAATACCTTGCTATCTCTTTGATACATTTTTACAAAGCTGAATTAAAATGGTATAAATTAAATCACTT
TTTTCAATTGACGCGTAATTCTACCGGGTAGGGGAGGCGCTTTTCCCAAGGCAGTCTGGAGCATGCGCTT
TAGCAGCCCCGCTGGGCACTTGGCGCTACACAAGTGGCCTCTGGCCTCGCACACATTCCACATCCACCGG
TAGGCGCCAACCGGCTCCGTTCTTTGGTGGCCCCTTCGCGCCACCTTCTACTCCTCCCCTAGTCAGGAAG
TTCCCCCCCGCCCCGCAGCTCGCGTCGTGCAGGACGTGACAAATGGAAGTAGCACGTCTCACTAGTCTCG
TGCAGATGGACAGCACCGCTGAGCAATGGAAGCGGGTAGGCCTTTGGGGCAGCGGCCAATAGCAGCTTTG
CTCCTTCGCTTTCTGGGCTCAGAGGCTGGGAAGGGGTGGGTCCGGGGGCGGGCTCAGGGGCGGGCTCAGG
GGCGGGGCGGGCGCCCGAAGGTCCTCCGGAGGCCCGGCATTCTGCACGCTTCAAAAGCGCACGTCTGCCG
CGCTGTTCTCCTCTTCCTCATCTCCGGGCCTTTCGACCTGCAGCCCAAGCTTACCATGACCGAGTACAAG
CCCACGGTGCGCCTCGCCACCCGCGACGACGTCCCCAGGGCCGTACGCACCCTCGCCGCCGCGTTCGCCG
ACTACCCCGCCACGCGCCACACCGTCGATCCGGACCGCCACATCGAGCGGGTCACCGAGCTGCAAGAACT
CTTCCTCACGCGCGTCGGGCTCGACATCGGCAAGGTGTGGGTCGCGGACGACGGCGCCGCGGTGGCGGTC
TGGACCACGCCGGAGAGCGTCGAAGCGGGGGCGGTGTTCGCCGAGATCGGCCCGCGCATGGCCGAGTTGA
GCGGTTCCCGGCTGGCCGCGCAGCAACAGATGGAAGGCCTCCTGGCGCCGCACCGGCCCAAGGAGCCCGC
GTGGTTCCTGGCCACCGTCGGCGTCTCGCCCGACCACCAGGGCAAGGGTCTGGGCAGCGCCGTCGTGCTC
CCCGGAGTGGAGGCGGCCGAGCGCGCCGGGGTGCCCGCCTTCCTGGAGACCTCCGCGCCCCGCAACCTCC
CCTTCTACGAGCGGCTCGGCTTCACCGTCACCGCCGACGTCGAGGTGCCCGAAGGACCGCGCACCTGGTG
CATGACCCGCAAGCCCGGTGCCTGACGCCCGCCCCACGACCCGCAGCGCCCGACCGAAAGGAGCGCACGA
CCCCATGCATCCAATTCCGCCCCCCCCCCCTAACGTTACTGGCCGAAGCCGCTTGGAATAAGGCCGGTGT
GCGTTTGTCTATATGTTATTTTCCACCATATTGCCGTCTTTTGGCAATGTGAGGGCCCGGAAACCTGGCC
CTGTCTTCTTGACGAGCATTCCTAGGGGTCTTTCCCCTCTCGCCAAAGGAATGCAAGGTCTGTTGAATGT
CGTGAAGGAAGCAGTTCCTCTGGAAGCTTCTTGAAGACAAACAACGTCTGTAGCGACCCTTTGCAGGCAG
CGGAACCCCCCACCTGGCGACAGGTGCCTCTGCGGCCAAAAGCCACGTGTATAAGATACACCTGCAAAGG
CGGCACAACCCCAGTGCCACGTTGTGAGTTGGATAGTTGTGGAAAGAGTCAAATGGCTCTCCTCAAGCGT
ATTCAACAAGGGGCTGAAGGATGCCCAGAAGGTACCCCATTGTATGGGATCTGATCTGGGGCCTCGGTGC
ACATGCTTTACATGTGTTTAGTCGAGGTTAAAAAAACGTCTAGGCCCCCCGAACCACGGGGACGTGGTTT
TCCTTTGAAAAACACGATGATAATATGGCCACAACCATGAGTAGACTGGACAAGAGCAAAGTCATAAACG
GAGCTCTGGAATTACTCAATGGTGTCGGTATCGAAGGCCTGACGACAAGGAAACTCGCTCAAAAGCTGGG
AGTTGAGCAGCCTACCCTGTACTGGCACGTGAAGAACAAGCGGGCCCTGCTCGATGCCCTGCCAATCGAG
ATGCTGGACAGGCATCATACCCACTTCTGCCCCCTGGAAGGCGAGTCATGGCAAGACTTTCTGCGGAACA
ACGCCAAGTCATACCGCTGTGCTCTCCTCTCACATCGCGACGGGGCTAAAGTGCATCTCGGCACCCGCCC
AACAGAGAAACAGTACGAAACCCTGGAAAATCAGCTCGCGTTCCTGTGTCAGCAAGGCTTCTCCCTGGAG
AACGCACTGTACGCTCTGTCCGCCGTGGGCCACTTTACACTGGGCTGCGTATTGGAGGAACAGGAGCATC
AAGTAGCAAAAGAGGAAAGAGAGACACCTACCACCGATTCTATGCCCCCACTTCTGAGACAAGCAATTGA
GCTGTTCGACCGGCAGGGAGCCGAACCTGCCTTCCTTTTCGGCCTGGAACTAATCATATGTGGCCTGGAG
AAACAGCTAAAGTGCGAAAGCGGCGGGCCGACCGACGCCCTTGACGATTTTGACTTAGACATGCTCCCAG
CCGATGCCCTTGACGACTTTGACCTTGATATGCTGCCTGCTGACGCTCTTGACGATTTTGACCTTGACAT
GCTCCCCGGGTAATCCGGACTCGACCTGCAGCCAAGCTTATCGATACCGTCGAGATATCAGTGGTCCAGG
CTCTAGTTTTGACTCAACAATATCACCAGCTGAAGCCTATAGAGTACGAGCCATAGATAAAATAAAAGAT
TTTATTTAGTCTCCAGAAAAAGGGGGGAATGAAAGACCCCACCTGTAGGTTTGGCAAGCTAGCTTAAGTA
ACGCCATTTTGCAAGGCATGGAAAAATACATAACTGAGAATAGAGAAGTTCAGATCAAGGTCAGGAACAG
ATGGAACAGGGTCGACCCTAGAGAACCATCAGATGTTTCCAGGGTGCCCCAAGGACCTGAAATGACCCTG
TGCCTTATTTGAACTAACCAATCAGTTCGCTTCTCGCTTCTGTTCGCGCGCTTCTGCTCCCCGAGCTCAA
TAAAAGAGCCCACAACCCCTCACTCGGGGCGCCAGTCCTCCGATTGACTGAGTCGCCCGGGTACCCGTGT
ATCCAATAAACCCTCTTGCAGTTGCATCCGACTTGTGGTCTCGCTGTTCCTTGGGAGGGTCTCCTCTGAG
TGATTGACTACCCGTCAGCGGGGGTCTTTCATTTGGGGGCTCGTCCGGGATCGGGAGACCCCTGCCCAGG
GACCACCGACCCACCACCGGGAGGTAAGCTGGCTGCCTCGCGCGTTTCGGTGATGACGGTGAAAACCTCT
GACACATGCAGCTCCCGGAGACGGTCACAGCTTGTCTGTAAGCGGATGCCGGGAGCAGACAAGCCCGTCA
GGGCGCGTCAGCGGGTGTTGGCGGGTGTCGGGGCGCAGCCATGACCCAGTCACGTAGCGATAGCGGAGTG
TAGATCCGGCTGTGGAATGTGTGTCAGTTAGGGTGTGGAAAGTCCCCAGGCTCCCCAGCAGGCAGAAGTA
TGCAAAGCATGCATCTCAATTAGTCAGCAACCAGGTGTGGAAAGTCCCCAGGCTCCCCAGCAGGCAGAAG
TATGCAAAGCATGCATCTCAATTAGTCAGCAACCATAGTCCCGCCCCTAACTCCGCCCATCCCGCCCCTA
ACTCCGCCCAGTTCCGCCCATTCTCCGCCCCATGGCTGACTAATTTTTTTTATTTATGCAGAGGCCGAGG
CCGCCTCGGCCTCTGAGCTATTCCAGAAGTAGTGAGGAGGCTTTTTTGGAGGCCTAGGCTTTTGCAAAAA
GCTTACTGGCTTAACTATGCGGCATCAGAGCAGATTGTACTGAGAGTGCACCATATGCGGTGTGAAATAC
CGCACAGATGCGTAAGGAGAAAATACCGCATCAGGCGCTCTTCCGCTTCCTCGCTCACTGACTCGCTGCG
CTCGGTCGTTCGGCTGCGGCGAGCGGTATCAGCTCACTCAAAGGCGGTAATACGGTTATCCACAGAATCA
GGGGATAACGCAGGAAAGAACATGTGAGCAAAAGGCCAGCAAAAGGCCAGGAACCGTAAAAAGGCCGCGT
TGCTGGCGTTTTTCCATAGGCTCCGCCCCCCTGACGAGCATCACAAAAATCGACGCTCAAGTCAGAGGTG
GCGAAACCCGACAGGACTATAAAGATACCAGGCGTTTCCCCCTGGAAGCTCCCTCGTGCGCTCTCCTGTT
CCGACCCTGCCGCTTACCGGATACCTGTCCGCCTTTCTCCCTTCGGGAAGCGTGGCGCTTTCTCATAGCT
CACGCTGTAGGTATCTCAGTTCGGTGTAGGTCGTTCGCTCCAAGCTGGGCTGTGTGCACGAACCCCCCGT
TCAGCCCGACCGCTGCGCCTTATCCGGTAACTATCGTCTTGAGTCCAACCCGGTAAGACACGACTTATCG
CCACTGGCAGCAGCCACTGGTAACAGGATTAGCAGAGCGAGGTATGTAGGCGGTGCTACAGAGTTCTTGA
AGTGGTGGCCTAACTACGGCTACACTAGAAGGACAGTATTTGGTATCTGCGCTCTGCTGAAGCCAGTTAC
CTTCGGAAAAAGAGTTGGTAGCTCTTGATCCGGCAAACAAACCACCGCTGGTAGCGGTGGTTTTTTTGTT
TGCAAGCAGCAGATTACGCGCAGAAAAAAAGGATCTCAAGAAGATCCTTTGATCTTTTCTACGGGGTCTG
ACGCTCAGTGGAACGAAAACTCACGTTAAGGGATTTTGGTCATGAGATTATCAAAAAGGATCTTCACCTA
GATCCTTTTAAATTAAAAATGAAGTTTTAAATCAATCTAAAGTATATATGAGTAAACTTGGTCTGACAGT
TACCAATGCTTAATCAGTGAGGCACCTATCTCAGCGATCTGTCTATTTCGTTCATCCATAGTTGCCTGAC
TCCCCGTCGTGTAGATAACTACGATACGGGAGGGCTTACCATCTGGCCCCAGTGCTGCAATGATACCGCG
AGACCCACGCTCACCGGCTCCAGATTTATCAGCAATAAACCAGCCAGCCGGAAGGGCCGAGCGCAGAAGT
GGTCCTGCAACTTTATCCGCCTCCATCCAGTCTATTAATTGTTGCCGGGAAGCTAGAGTAAGTAGTTCGC
CAGTTAATAGTTTGCGCAACGTTGTTGCCATTGCTGCAGGCATCGTGGTGTCACGCTCGTCGTTTGGTAT
GGCTTCATTCAGCTCCGGTTCCCAACGATCAAGGCGAGTTACATGATCCCCCATGTTGTGCAAAAAAGCG
GTTAGCTCCTTCGGTCCTCCGATCGTTGTCAGAAGTAAGTTGGCCGCAGTGTTATCACTCATGGTTATGG
CAGCACTGCATAATTCTCTTACTGTCATGCCATCCGTAAGATGCTTTTCTGTGACTGGTGAGTACTCAAC
CAAGTCATTCTGAGAATAGTGTATGCGGCGACCGAGTTGCTCTTGCCCGGCGTCAACACGGGATAATACC
GCGCCACATAGCAGAACTTTAAAAGTGCTCATCATTGGAAAACGTTCTTCGGGGCGAAAACTCTCAAGGA
TCTTACCGCTGTTGAGATCCAGTTCGATGTAACCCACTCGTGCACCCAACTGATCTTCAGCATCTTTTAC
TTTCACCAGCGTTTCTGGGTGAGCAAAAACAGGAAGGCAAAATGCCGCAAAAAAGGGAATAAGGGCGACA
CGGAAATGTTGAATACTCATACTCTTCCTTTTTCAATATTATTGAAGCATTTATCAGGGTTATTGTCTCA
TGAGCGGATACATATTTGAATGTATTTAGAAAAATAAACAAATAGGGGTTCCGCGCACATTTCCCCGAAA
AGTGCCACCTGACGTCTAAGAAACCATTATTATCATGACATTAACCTATAAAAATAGGCGTATCACGAGG
CCCTTTCGTCTTCAAGAATTAGCTTGGCCATTGCATACGTTGTATCCATATCATAATATGTACATTTATA
TTGGCTCATGTCCAACATTACCGCCATGTTGACATTGATTATTGACTAGTTATTAATAGTAATCAATTAC
GGGGTCATTAGTTCATAGCCCATATATGGAGT
