Features (pLannotate 1.2.2; 23 found; start..end, strand, type, name):
     97..476     +  enhancer       CMV enhancer: human cytomegalovirus immediate early enhancer
    477..680     +  promoter       CMV promoter: human cytomegalovirus (CMV) immediate early promoter
    681..856     +  LTR            5' LTR (truncated): truncated long terminal repeat from Moloney murine sarcoma virus
    978..1252    +  misc_feature   MESV Ψ (fragment): packaging signal of murine embryonic stem cell virus
   1319..1735    +  CDS            gag (truncated): truncated Moloney murine leukemia virus (MMLV) gag gene lacking the start codon
   1765..2143    +  promoter       TRE3G promoter: 3rd-generation Tet-responsive promoter that can be activated by binding of Tet-On® 3G
   2167..2886    +  CDS            EGFP: the original enhanced GFP (Yang et al., 1996) mammalian codon-optimized
   3122..3248    +  ncRNA          3' miR-30a: sequence downstream of the 71-nt precursor of the human miR-30a microRNA (Zeng et al., 2002) miRNA
   3273..3772    +  promoter       PGK promoter: mouse phosphoglycerate kinase 1 promoter
   3793..4392    +  CDS            PuroR: puromycin N-acetyltransferase; pac from Streptomyces alboniger; confers resistance to puromycin
   4558..5020    +  misc_feature   IRES: internal ribosome entry site (IRES) of the encephalomyocarditis virus (EMCV)
   5043..5731    +  CDS            rtTA3 (fragment): reverse tetracycline transactivator 3 activates expression from Tet-responsive promoters in the presence of doxycycline
   5661..5771    +  CDS            VP48: 3 tandem repeats of the minimal activation domain of herpes simplex virus VP16 (Cheng et al., 2013)
   5800..5820    +  misc_feature   MCS (fragment): pBluescript multiple cloning site
   5821..5893    +  CDS            env (fragment): murine leukemia virus gPr80 envelope polyprotein precursor; env; proteolytically cleaved into gp70SU and p15TM subunits
   5935..6360    +  LTR            3' LTR (ΔU3): self-inactivating 3' long terminal repeat (LTR) from Moloney murine leukemia virus
   6429..6469    +  CDS            rop (fragment): Rop protein, which maintains plasmids at low copy number; rop
   6571..6609    +  misc_feature   bom (fragment): basis of mobility region from pBR322
   6626..6955    +  promoter       SV40 promoter: SV40 enhancer and early promoter
   6961..7062    +  misc_feature   bom (fragment): basis of mobility region from pBR322
   7248..7836    -  rep_origin     ori: high-copy-number ColE1/pMB1/pBR322/pUC origin of replication
   8007..8867    -  CDS            AmpR: β-lactamase; bla; confers resistance to ampicillin, carbenicillin, and related antibiotics
   8868..8972    -  promoter       AmpR promoter: bla
>Addgene plasmid #111169 | RT3GEPIR | addgene full sequence | sequence record 211488 | Addgene NGS Result
TTCGTCTTCAAGAATTAGCTTGGCCATTGCATACGTTGTATCCATATCATAATATGTACATTTATATTGG
CTCATGTCCAACATTACCGCCATGTTGACATTGATTATTGACTAGTTATTAATAGTAATCAATTACGGGG
TCATTAGTTCATAGCCCATATATGGAGTTCCGCGTTACATAACTTACGGTAAATGGCCCGCCTGGCTGAC
CGCCCAACGACCCCCGCCCATTGACGTCAATAATGACGTATGTTCCCATAGTAACGCCAATAGGGACTTT
CCATTGACGTCAATGGGTGGAGTATTTACGGTAAACTGCCCACTTGGCAGTACATCAAGTGTATCATATG
CCAAGTACGCCCCCTATTGACGTCAATGACGGTAAATGGCCCGCCTGGCATTATGCCCAGTACATGACCT
TATGGGACTTTCCTACTTGGCAGTACATCTACGTATTAGTCATCGCTATTACCATGGTGATGCGGTTTTG
GCAGTACATCAATGGGCGTGGATAGCGGTTTGACTCACGGGGATTTCCAAGTCTCCACCCCATTGACGTC
AATGGGAGTTTGTTTTGGCACCAAAATCAACGGGACTTTCCAAAATGTCGTAACAACTCCGCCCCATTGA
CGCAAATGGGCGGTAGGCGTGTACGGTGGGAGGTCTATATAAGCAGAGCTCAATAAAAGAGCCCACAACC
CCTCACTCGGCGCGCCAGTCTTCCGATAGACTGCGTCGCCCGGGTACCCGTATTCCCAATAAAGCCTCTT
GCTGTTTGCATCCGAATCGTGGTCTCGCTGTTCCTTGGGAGGGTCTCCTCTGAGTGATTGACTACCCACG
ACGGGGGTCTTTCATTTGGGGGCTCGTCCGGGATTTGGAGACCCCTGCCCAGGGACCACCGACCCACCAC
CGGGAGGTAAGCTGGCCAGCAACTTATCTGTGTCTGTCCGATTGTCTAGTGTCTATGTTTGATGTTATGC
GCCTGCGTCTGTACTAGTTAGCTAACTAGCTCTGTATCTGGCGGACCCGTGGTGGAACTGACGAGTTCTG
AACACCCGGCCGCAACCCTGGGAGACGTCCCAGGGACTTTGGGGGCCGTTTTTGTGGCCCGACCTGAGGA
AGGGAGTCGATGTGGAATCCGACCCCGTCAGGATATGTGGTTCTGGTAGGAGACGAGAACCTAAAACAGT
TCCCGCCTCCGTCTGAATTTTTGCTTTCGGTTTGGAACCGAAGCCGCGCGTCTTGTCTGCTGCAGCGCTG
CAGCATCGTTCTGTGTTGTCTCTGTCTGACTGTGTTTCTGTATTTGTCTGAAAATTAGGGCCAGACTGTT
ACCACTCCCTTAAGTTTGACCTTAGGTCACTGGAAAGATGTCGAGCGGATCGCTCACAACCAGTCGGTAG
ATGTCAAGAAGAGACGTTGGGTTACCTTCTGCTCTGCAGAATGGCCAACCTTTAACGTCGGATGGCCGCG
AGACGGCACCTTTAACCGAGACCTCATCACCCAGGTTAAGATCAAGGTCTTTTCACCTGGCCCGCATGGA
CACCCAGACCAGGTCCCCTACATCGTGACCTGGGAAGCCTTGGCTTTTGACCCCCCTCCCTGGGTCAAGC
CCTTTGTACACCCTAAGCCTCCGCCTCCTCTTCCTCCATCCGCCCCGTCTCTCCCCCTTGAACCTCCTCG
TTCGACCCCGCCTCGATCCTCCCTTTATCCAGCCCTCACTCCTTCTCTAGGCGCCGGAATTGAAGATCTA
TCGATTCTAGATTCGAGTTTACTCCCTATCAGTGATAGAGAACGTATGAAGAGTTTACTCCCTATCAGTG
ATAGAGAACGTATGCAGACTTTACTCCCTATCAGTGATAGAGAACGTATAAGGAGTTTACTCCCTATCAG
TGATAGAGAACGTATGACCAGTTTACTCCCTATCAGTGATAGAGAACGTATCTACAGTTTACTCCCTATC
AGTGATAGAGAACGTATATCCAGTTTACTCCCTATCAGTGATAGAGAACGTATAAGCTTTAGGCGTGTAC
GGTGGGCGCCTATAAAAGCAGAGCTCGTTTAGTGAACCGTCAGATCGCCTGGAGCAATTCCACAACACTT
TTGTCTTATACCAACTTTCCGTACCACTTCCTACCCTCGTAAAGTCGAGCTTGCGTTGGATCCACCATGG
TGAGCAAGGGCGAGGAGCTGTTCACCGGGGTGGTGCCCATCCTGGTCGAGCTGGACGGCGACGTAAACGG
CCACAAGTTCAGCGTGTCTGGCGAGGGCGAGGGCGATGCCACCTACGGCAAGCTGACCCTGAAGTTCATC
TGCACCACCGGCAAGCTGCCCGTGCCCTGGCCCACCCTCGTGACCACCCTGACCTACGGCGTGCAGTGCT
TCAGCCGCTACCCCGACCACATGAAGCAGCACGACTTCTTCAAGTCCGCCATGCCCGAAGGCTACGTCCA
GGAGCGCACCATCTTCTTCAAGGACGACGGCAACTACAAGACCCGCGCCGAGGTGAAGTTCGAGGGCGAC
ACCCTGGTGAACCGCATCGAGCTGAAGGGCATCGACTTCAAGGAGGACGGCAACATCCTGGGGCACAAGC
TGGAGTACAACTACAACAGCCACAACGTCTATATCATGGCCGACAAGCAGAAGAACGGCATCAAGGCGAA
CTTCAAGATCCGCCACAACATCGAGGACGGCAGCGTGCAGCTCGCCGACCACTACCAGCAGAACACCCCC
ATCGGCGACGGCCCCGTGCTGCTGCCCGACAACCACTACCTGAGCACCCAGTCCGCCCTGAGCAAAGACC
CCAACGAGAAGCGCGATCACATGGTCCTGCTGGAGTTCGTGACCGCCGCCGGGATCACTCTCGGCATGGA
CGAGCTGTACAAGTAATGACGTACGGCGGCCGCCTCGACTAGGGATAACAGGGTAATTGTTTGAATGAGG
CTTCAGTACTTTACAGAATCGTTGCCTGCACATCTTGGAAACACTTGCTGGGATTACTTCGACTTCTTAA
CCCAACAGAAGGCTCGAGAAGGTATATTGCTGTTGACAGTGAGCGCAGGAATTATAATGCTTATCTATAG
TGAAGCCACAGATGTATAGATAAGCATTATAATTCCTATGCCTACTGCCTCGGACTTCAAGGGGCTAGAA
TTCGAGCAATTATCTTGTTTACTAAAACTGAATACCTTGCTATCTCTTTGATACATTTTTACAAAGCTGA
ATTAAAATGGTATAAATTAAATCACTTTTTTCAATTGACGCGTAATTCTACCGGGTAGGGGAGGCGCTTT
TCCCAAGGCAGTCTGGAGCATGCGCTTTAGCAGCCCCGCTGGGCACTTGGCGCTACACAAGTGGCCTCTG
GCCTCGCACACATTCCACATCCACCGGTAGGCGCCAACCGGCTCCGTTCTTTGGTGGCCCCTTCGCGCCA
CCTTCTACTCCTCCCCTAGTCAGGAAGTTCCCCCCCGCCCCGCAGCTCGCGTCGTGCAGGACGTGACAAA
TGGAAGTAGCACGTCTCACTAGTCTCGTGCAGATGGACAGCACCGCTGAGCAATGGAAGCGGGTAGGCCT
TTGGGGCAGCGGCCAATAGCAGCTTTGCTCCTTCGCTTTCTGGGCTCAGAGGCTGGGAAGGGGTGGGTCC
GGGGGCGGGCTCAGGGGCGGGCTCAGGGGCGGGGCGGGCGCCCGAAGGTCCTCCGGAGGCCCGGCATTCT
GCACGCTTCAAAAGCGCACGTCTGCCGCGCTGTTCTCCTCTTCCTCATCTCCGGGCCTTTCGACCTGCAG
CCCAAGCTTACCATGACCGAGTACAAGCCCACGGTGCGCCTCGCCACCCGCGACGACGTCCCCAGGGCCG
TACGCACCCTCGCCGCCGCGTTCGCCGACTACCCCGCCACGCGCCACACCGTCGATCCGGACCGCCACAT
CGAGCGGGTCACCGAGCTGCAAGAACTCTTCCTCACGCGCGTCGGGCTCGACATCGGCAAGGTGTGGGTC
GCGGACGACGGCGCCGCGGTGGCGGTCTGGACCACGCCGGAGAGCGTCGAAGCGGGGGCGGTGTTCGCCG
AGATCGGCCCGCGCATGGCCGAGTTGAGCGGTTCCCGGCTGGCCGCGCAGCAACAGATGGAAGGCCTCCT
GGCGCCGCACCGGCCCAAGGAGCCCGCGTGGTTCCTGGCCACCGTCGGCGTCTCGCCCGACCACCAGGGC
AAGGGTCTGGGCAGCGCCGTCGTGCTCCCCGGAGTGGAGGCGGCCGAGCGCGCCGGGGTGCCCGCCTTCC
TGGAGACCTCCGCGCCCCGCAACCTCCCCTTCTACGAGCGGCTCGGCTTCACCGTCACCGCCGACGTCGA
GGTGCCCGAAGGACCGCGCACCTGGTGCATGACCCGCAAGCCCGGTGCCTGACGCCCGCCCCACGACCCG
CAGCGCCCGACCGAAAGGAGCGCACGACCCCATGCATCCAATTCCGCCCCCCCCCCCTAACGTTACTGGC
CGAAGCCGCTTGGAATAAGGCCGGTGTGCGTTTGTCTATATGTTATTTTCCACCATATTGCCGTCTTTTG
GCAATGTGAGGGCCCGGAAACCTGGCCCTGTCTTCTTGACGAGCATTCCTAGGGGTCTTTCCCCTCTCGC
CAAAGGAATGCAAGGTCTGTTGAATGTCGTGAAGGAAGCAGTTCCTCTGGAAGCTTCTTGAAGACAAACA
ACGTCTGTAGCGACCCTTTGCAGGCAGCGGAACCCCCCACCTGGCGACAGGTGCCTCTGCGGCCAAAAGC
CACGTGTATAAGATACACCTGCAAAGGCGGCACAACCCCAGTGCCACGTTGTGAGTTGGATAGTTGTGGA
AAGAGTCAAATGGCTCTCCTCAAGCGTATTCAACAAGGGGCTGAAGGATGCCCAGAAGGTACCCCATTGT
ATGGGATCTGATCTGGGGCCTCGGTGCACATGCTTTACATGTGTTTAGTCGAGGTTAAAAAAACGTCTAG
GCCCCCCGAACCACGGGGACGTGGTTTTCCTTTGAAAAACACGATGATAATATGGCCACAACCATGAGTA
GACTGGACAAGAGCAAAGTCATAAACGGAGCTCTGGAATTACTCAATGGTGTCGGTATCGAAGGCCTGAC
GACAAGGAAACTCGCTCAAAAGCTGGGAGTTGAGCAGCCTACCCTGTACTGGCACGTGAAGAACAAGCGG
GCCCTGCTCGATGCCCTGCCAATCGAGATGCTGGACAGGCATCATACCCACTTCTGCCCCCTGGAAGGCG
AGTCATGGCAAGACTTTCTGCGGAACAACGCCAAGTCATACCGCTGTGCTCTCCTCTCACATCGCGACGG
GGCTAAAGTGCATCTCGGCACCCGCCCAACAGAGAAACAGTACGAAACCCTGGAAAATCAGCTCGCGTTC
CTGTGTCAGCAAGGCTTCTCCCTGGAGAACGCACTGTACGCTCTGTCCGCCGTGGGCCACTTTACACTGG
GCTGCGTATTGGAGGAACAGGAGCATCAAGTAGCAAAAGAGGAAAGAGAGACACCTACCACCGATTCTAT
GCCCCCACTTCTGAGACAAGCAATTGAGCTGTTCGACCGGCAGGGAGCCGAACCTGCCTTCCTTTTCGGC
CTGGAACTAATCATATGTGGCCTGGAGAAACAGCTAAAGTGCGAAAGCGGCGGGCCGACCGACGCCCTTG
ACGATTTTGACTTAGACATGCTCCCAGCCGATGCCCTTGACGACTTTGACCTTGATATGCTGCCTGCTGA
CGCTCTTGACGATTTTGACCTTGACATGCTCCCCGGGTAATCCGGACTCGACCTGCAGCCAAGCTTATCG
ATACCGTCGAGATATCAGTGGTCCAGGCTCTAGTTTTGACTCAACAATATCACCAGCTGAAGCCTATAGA
GTACGAGCCATAGATAAAATAAAAGATTTTATTTAGTCTCCAGAAAAAGGGGGGAATGAAAGACCCCACC
TGTAGGTTTGGCAAGCTAGCTTAAGTAACGCCATTTTGCAAGGCATGGAAAAATACATAACTGAGAATAG
AGAAGTTCAGATCAAGGTCAGGAACAGATGGAACAGGGTCGACCCTAGAGAACCATCAGATGTTTCCAGG
GTGCCCCAAGGACCTGAAATGACCCTGTGCCTTATTTGAACTAACCAATCAGTTCGCTTCTCGCTTCTGT
TCGCGCGCTTCTGCTCCCCGAGCTCAATAAAAGAGCCCACAACCCCTCACTCGGGGCGCCAGTCCTCCGA
TTGACTGAGTCGCCCGGGTACCCGTGTATCCAATAAACCCTCTTGCAGTTGCATCCGACTTGTGGTCTCG
CTGTTCCTTGGGAGGGTCTCCTCTGAGTGATTGACTACCCGTCAGCGGGGGTCTTTCATTTGGGGGCTCG
TCCGGGATCGGGAGACCCCTGCCCAGGGACCACCGACCCACCACCGGGAGGTAAGCTGGCTGCCTCGCGC
GTTTCGGTGATGACGGTGAAAACCTCTGACACATGCAGCTCCCGGAGACGGTCACAGCTTGTCTGTAAGC
GGATGCCGGGAGCAGACAAGCCCGTCAGGGCGCGTCAGCGGGTGTTGGCGGGTGTCGGGGCGCAGCCATG
ACCCAGTCACGTAGCGATAGCGGAGTGTAGATCCGGCTGTGGAATGTGTGTCAGTTAGGGTGTGGAAAGT
CCCCAGGCTCCCCAGCAGGCAGAAGTATGCAAAGCATGCATCTCAATTAGTCAGCAACCAGGTGTGGAAA
GTCCCCAGGCTCCCCAGCAGGCAGAAGTATGCAAAGCATGCATCTCAATTAGTCAGCAACCATAGTCCCG
CCCCTAACTCCGCCCATCCCGCCCCTAACTCCGCCCAGTTCCGCCCATTCTCCGCCCCATGGCTGACTAA
TTTTTTTTATTTATGCAGAGGCCGAGGCCGCCTCGGCCTCTGAGCTATTCCAGAAGTAGTGAGGAGGCTT
TTTTGGAGGCCTAGGCTTTTGCAAAAAGCTTACTGGCTTAACTATGCGGCATCAGAGCAGATTGTACTGA
GAGTGCACCATATGCGGTGTGAAATACCGCACAGATGCGTAAGGAGAAAATACCGCATCAGGCGCTCTTC
CGCTTCCTCGCTCACTGACTCGCTGCGCTCGGTCGTTCGGCTGCGGCGAGCGGTATCAGCTCACTCAAAG
GCGGTAATACGGTTATCCACAGAATCAGGGGATAACGCAGGAAAGAACATGTGAGCAAAAGGCCAGCAAA
AGGCCAGGAACCGTAAAAAGGCCGCGTTGCTGGCGTTTTTCCATAGGCTCCGCCCCCCTGACGAGCATCA
CAAAAATCGACGCTCAAGTCAGAGGTGGCGAAACCCGACAGGACTATAAAGATACCAGGCGTTTCCCCCT
GGAAGCTCCCTCGTGCGCTCTCCTGTTCCGACCCTGCCGCTTACCGGATACCTGTCCGCCTTTCTCCCTT
CGGGAAGCGTGGCGCTTTCTCATAGCTCACGCTGTAGGTATCTCAGTTCGGTGTAGGTCGTTCGCTCCAA
GCTGGGCTGTGTGCACGAACCCCCCGTTCAGCCCGACCGCTGCGCCTTATCCGGTAACTATCGTCTTGAG
TCCAACCCGGTAAGACACGACTTATCGCCACTGGCAGCAGCCACTGGTAACAGGATTAGCAGAGCGAGGT
ATGTAGGCGGTGCTACAGAGTTCTTGAAGTGGTGGCCTAACTACGGCTACACTAGAAGGACAGTATTTGG
TATCTGCGCTCTGCTGAAGCCAGTTACCTTCGGAAAAAGAGTTGGTAGCTCTTGATCCGGCAAACAAACC
ACCGCTGGTAGCGGTGGTTTTTTTGTTTGCAAGCAGCAGATTACGCGCAGAAAAAAAGGATCTCAAGAAG
ATCCTTTGATCTTTTCTACGGGGTCTGACGCTCAGTGGAACGAAAACTCACGTTAAGGGATTTTGGTCAT
GAGATTATCAAAAAGGATCTTCACCTAGATCCTTTTAAATTAAAAATGAAGTTTTAAATCAATCTAAAGT
ATATATGAGTAAACTTGGTCTGACAGTTACCAATGCTTAATCAGTGAGGCACCTATCTCAGCGATCTGTC
TATTTCGTTCATCCATAGTTGCCTGACTCCCCGTCGTGTAGATAACTACGATACGGGAGGGCTTACCATC
TGGCCCCAGTGCTGCAATGATACCGCGAGACCCACGCTCACCGGCTCCAGATTTATCAGCAATAAACCAG
CCAGCCGGAAGGGCCGAGCGCAGAAGTGGTCCTGCAACTTTATCCGCCTCCATCCAGTCTATTAATTGTT
GCCGGGAAGCTAGAGTAAGTAGTTCGCCAGTTAATAGTTTGCGCAACGTTGTTGCCATTGCTGCAGGCAT
CGTGGTGTCACGCTCGTCGTTTGGTATGGCTTCATTCAGCTCCGGTTCCCAACGATCAAGGCGAGTTACA
TGATCCCCCATGTTGTGCAAAAAAGCGGTTAGCTCCTTCGGTCCTCCGATCGTTGTCAGAAGTAAGTTGG
CCGCAGTGTTATCACTCATGGTTATGGCAGCACTGCATAATTCTCTTACTGTCATGCCATCCGTAAGATG
CTTTTCTGTGACTGGTGAGTACTCAACCAAGTCATTCTGAGAATAGTGTATGCGGCGACCGAGTTGCTCT
TGCCCGGCGTCAACACGGGATAATACCGCGCCACATAGCAGAACTTTAAAAGTGCTCATCATTGGAAAAC
GTTCTTCGGGGCGAAAACTCTCAAGGATCTTACCGCTGTTGAGATCCAGTTCGATGTAACCCACTCGTGC
ACCCAACTGATCTTCAGCATCTTTTACTTTCACCAGCGTTTCTGGGTGAGCAAAAACAGGAAGGCAAAAT
GCCGCAAAAAAGGGAATAAGGGCGACACGGAAATGTTGAATACTCATACTCTTCCTTTTTCAATATTATT
GAAGCATTTATCAGGGTTATTGTCTCATGAGCGGATACATATTTGAATGTATTTAGAAAAATAAACAAAT
AGGGGTTCCGCGCACATTTCCCCGAAAAGTGCCACCTGACGTCTAAGAAACCATTATTATCATGACATTA
ACCTATAAAAATAGGCGTATCACGAGGCCCT
